>Addgene plasmid #111991 | Hsh155 197-972 | depositor full sequence | sequence record 210585 | Hsh155 197-972 sequence 7539 bps
TCGCGCGTTTCGGTGATGACGGTGAAAACCTCTGACACATGCAGCTCCCGGAGACGGTCACAGCTTGTCT
GTAAGCGGATGCCGGGAGCAGACAAGCCCGTCAGGGCGCGTCAGCGGGTGTTGGCGGGTGTCGGGGCTGG
CTTAACTATGCGGCATCAGAGCAGATTGTACTGAGAGTGCACCATAAACGACATTACTATATATATAATA
TAGGAAGCATTTAATAGACAGCATCGTAATATATGTGTACTTTGCAGTTATGACGCCAGATGGCAGTAGT
GGAAGATATTCTTTATTGAAAAATAGCTTGTCACCTTACGTACAATCTTGATCCGGAGCTTTTCTTTTTT
TGCCGATTAAGAATTAATTCGGTCGAAAAAAGAAAAGGAGAGGGCCAAGAGGGAGGGCATTGGTGACTAT
TGAGCACGTGAGTATACGTGATTAAGCACACAAAGGCAGCTTGGAGTATGTCTGTTATTAATTTCACAGG
TAGTTCTGGTCCATTGGTGAAAGTTTGCGGCTTGCAGAGCACAGAGGCCGCAGAATGTGCTCTAGATTCC
GATGCTGACTTGCTGGGTATTATATGTGTGCCCAATAGAAAGAGAACAATTGACCCGGTTATTGCAAGGA
AAATTTCAAGTCTTGTAAAAGCATATAAAAATAGTTCAGGCACTCCGAAATACTTGGTTGGCGTGTTTCG
TAATCAACCTAAGGAGGATGTTTTGGCTCTGGTCAATGATTACGGCATTGATATCGTCCAACTGCATGGA
GATGAGTCGTGGCAAGAATACCAAGAGTTCCTCGGTTTGCCAGTTATTAAAAGACTCGTATTTCCAAAAG
ACTGCAACATACTACTCAGTGCAGCTTCACAGAAACCTCATTCGTTTATTCCCTTGTTTGATTCAGAAGC
AGGTGGGACAGGTGAACTTTTGGATTGGAACTCGATTTCTGACTGGGTTGGAAGGCAAGAGAGCCCCGAA
AGCTTACATTTTATGTTAGCTGGTGGACTGACGCCAGAAAATGTTGGTGATGCGCTTAGATTAAATGGCG
TTATTGGTGTTGATGTAAGCGGAGGTGTGGAGACAAATGGTGTAAAAGACTCTAACAAAATAGCAAATTT
CGTCAAAAATGCTAAGAAATAGGTTATTACTGAGTAGTATTTATTTAAGTATTGTTTGTGCACTTGCCTA
TGCGGTGTGAAATACCGCACAGATGCGTAAGGAGAAAATACCGCATCAGGAAATTGTAAACGTTAATATT
TTGTTAAAATTCGCGTTAAATTTTTGTTAAATCAGCTCATTTTTTAACCAATAGGCCGAAATCGGCAAAA
TCCCTTATAAATCAAAAGAATAGACCGAGATAGGGT
[37 nt withheld, positions 1367-1403]
AAAGAACGTGGACTCCAACGTCAAAGG
[49 nt withheld, positions 1431-1479]
T
[91 nt withheld, positions 1481-1571]
G
[124 nt withheld, positions 1573-1696]
CGCGCCATTCGCCATTCAGGCTGCGCAACTGTTGGGAAGGGCGATCGGTGCGGGCCTCTTCGCTATTACG
CCAGCTGGCGAAAGGGGGATGTGCTGCAAGGCGATTAAGTTGGGTAACGCCAGGGTTTTCCCAGTCACGA
CGTTGTAAAACGACGGCCAGTGAGCGCGCGTAATACGACTCACTATAGGGCGAATTGGGTACCGGGCCCC
CCCTCGAGCATGTACTTTCCGCCTAACTACCATCACCTGTCTTTATTTATTCCGCTGACAGATATGCACA
ACCAATTATCGTCTCTTGAAAGCTTTTTAGACGTGATTGCTGTTATTTGGCACGTTGTTAGTATTTAAGC
TTATTCGGGTTTGCATTGATATTTGCCCGAGCAGAAATCTCCTTCTCGATGAGTTAGAACTGAAACATCT
CTTCAATTACTTATACATAATAAACATAGAAAGCCAGGACCTGTCATCATGCCAGAAATGATATTTAACC
GCTTATTGCCCATATTACTAGACAGAAGTTTGGAAGACCAGGAAAGACATCTAATGATCAAGACCATAGA
TCGCGTCCTTTACCAGCTAGGAGATTTAACAAAACCTTACGTTCACAAAATACTTGTAGTAGCTGCCCCA
TTGCTAATAGATGAAGATCCAATGGTTCGTTCAACAGGCCAGGAGATAATCACCAATCTGTCTACAGTCG
CTGGCCTAAAAACCATTCTAACAGTAATGAGACCTGATATTGAGAATGAGGATGAGTATGTTAGAAATGT
AACTTCAAGAGCGGCGGCTGTGGTGGCAAAAGCCCTTGGTGTTAATCAATTGCTTCCTTTCATCAATGCA
GCATGCCACTCACGGAAGTCTTGGAAAGCAAGGCATACTGGCATAAAAATTGTGCAGCAAATAGGTATAC
TTTTGGGAATAGGTGTCTTGAATCATCTTACTGGGCTGATGAGTTGTATCAAAGACTGCCTAATGGATGA
TCACGTTCCGGTGCGAATTGTTACAGCACATACTTTATCAACACTAGCAGAAAATTCTTATCCATATGGT
ATCGAAGTTTTCAACGTTGTACTGGAGCCATTATGGAAGGGTATAAGAAGTCATCGTGGTAAAGTGCTAT
CTTCTTTTTTAAAAGCTGTTGGATCTATGATCCCATTGATGGACCCAGAGTATGCCGGTTATTATACCAC
AGAAGCAATGAGAATAATTAGACGTGAATTCGACTCTCCCGATGATGAAATGAAAAAGACCATTCTTTTA
GTATTACAAAAATGTAGCGCTGTAGAATCCATAACGCCAAAATTTCTGAGAGAAGAAATCGCGCCAGAAT
TCTTTCAAAAATTTTGGGTCAGACGAGTGGCATTGGATAGACCATTAAACAAAGTTGTTACATATACTAC
TGTTACATTAGCAAAGAAATTAGGTTGTTCTTATACCATTGATAAATTATTAACACCATTGAGAGATGAA
GCTGAGCCGTTCAGAACAATGGCTGTCCATGCTGTTACTAGAACAGTAAACTTATTAGGGACAGCAGATT
TAGATGAGAGATTAGAAACGAGGCTTATTGATGCGCTCTTGATAGCATTTCAAGAACAAACAAATAGTGA
TTCTATAATCTTTAAAGGGTTTGGGGCAGTGACGGTGTCACTTGACATCCGTATGAAACCGTTTTTAGCA
CCCATTGTGAGTACGATTTTAAATCATTTAAAGCATAAAACTCCCTTGGTTCGTCAACATGCAGCAGATC
TATGTGCCATACTAATACCAGTCATCAAGAACTGTCACGAATTCGAAATGTTGAATAAATTGAACATTAT
ATTGTATGAATCCTTAGGCGAAGTATATCCAGAGGTATTAGGTTCTATAATCAACGCTATGTACTGTATT
ACTAGCGTAATGGATTTGGATAAACTACAACCTCCTATTAATCAAATTTTACCAACCTTAACTCCAATTT
TAAGAAACAAGCATAGAAAAGTCGAAGTAAACACTATCAAATTTGTTGGACTTATTGGTAAATTAGCACC
TACCTATGCACCTCCTAAAGAATGGATGAGAATATGTTTTGAACTATTAGAACTTTTGAAAAGTACAAAT
AAAGAAATAAGAAGATCAGCAAATGCCACGTTTGGATTCATTGCTGAAGCAATTGGACCTCACGATGTTC
TTGTTGCGTTATTGAACAATTTAAAGGTTCAAGAACGTCAGTTACGTGTATGCACGGCTGTTGCTATCGG
TATCGTTGCTAAAGTGTGTGGTCCTTACAACGTGCTGCCAGTAATCATGAATGAATACACAACACCAGAG
ACTAATGTTCAAAACGGTGTTCTCAAGGCCATGTCATTCATGTTTGAGTACATTGGTAACATGTCTAAGG
ATTACATATACTTCATAACACCATTATTAGAAGATGCACTCACCGATAGGGATTTAGTTCATCGTCAGAC
AGCGTCGAACGTAATAACCCACTTAGCTTTAAACTGTTCAGGTACAGGTCACGAAGATGCCTTCATTCAT
TTAATGAATCTTCTAATACCCAATATTTTTGAAACTTCACCACATGCTATTATGCGTATTTTAGAAGGTT
TGGAGGCACTGAGTCAAGCTCTTGGCCCTGGACTATTCATGAACTACATATGGGCAGGATTGTTCCATCC
AGCGAAGAATGTAAGGAAAGCATTTTGGAGGGTGTATAATAACATGTACGTAATGTACCAGGACGCCATG
GTACCTTTTTACCCCGTTACACCAGACAACAATGAAGAATATATAGAAGAACTGGATTTAGTTCTGTGAA
TATATATAGAGCATATAAATAACCACAACTTGTAAGAATATTTTACTTGACACACCTATATCATCACGTC
ACGATGCCTTCATAGATTATGATGAAATATAAACAGAACCTGCTATTGGAAAAAAAAGGGCAGGAAAAAA
TTTTGTGAAAGTGAGTAAAAGAAAGATGAAGAGCGAGACATGGATAATAAGAAATAGATGTCACTAATGG
ACAATTGGAAGACTGATATGGAAAGTTACGATGAAGGAGGAGCTCCCAGCTTTTGTTCCCTTTAGTGAGG
GTTAATTGCGCGCTTGGCGTAATCATGGTCATAGCTGTTTCCTGTGTGAAATTGTTATCCGCTCACAATT
CCACACAACATAGGAGCCGGAAGCATAAAGTGTAAAGCCTGGGGTGCCTAATGAGTGAGGTAACTCACAT
TAATTGCGTTGCGCTCACTGCCCGCTTTCCAGTCGGGAAACCTGTCGTGCCAGCTGCATTAATGAATCGG
CCAACGCGCGGGGAGAGGCGGTTTGCGTATTGGGCGCTCTTCCGCTTCCTCGCTCACTGACTCGCTGCGC
TCGGTCGTTCGGCTGCGGCGAGCGGTATCAGCTCACTCAAAGGCGGTAATACGGTTATCCACAGAATCAG
GGGATAACGCAGGAAAGAACATGTGAGCAAAAGGCCAGCAAAAGGCCAGGAACCGTAAAAAGGCCGCGTT
GCTGGCGTTTTTCCATAGGCTCCGCCCCCCTGACGAGCATCACAAAAATCGACGCTCAAGTCAGAGGTGG
CGAAACCCGACAGGACTATAAAGATACCAGGCGTTTCCCCCTGGAAGCTCCCTCGTGCGCTCTCCTGTTC
CGACCCTGCCGCTTACCGGATACCTGTCCGCCTTTCTCCCTTCGGGAAGCGTGGCGCTTTCTCATAGCTC
ACGCTGTAGGTATCTCAGTTCGGTGTAGGTCGTTCGCTCCAAGCTGGGCTGTGTGCACGAACCCCCCGTT
CAGCCCGACCGCTGCGCCTTATCCGGTAACTATCGTCTTGAGTCCAACCCGGTAAGACACGACTTATCGC
CACTGGCAGCAGCCACTGGTAACAGGATTAGCAGAGCGAGGTATGTAGGCGGTGCTACAGAGTTCTTGAA
GTGGTGGCCTAACTACGGCTACACTAGAAGGACAGTATTTGGTATCTGCGCTCTGCTGAAGCCAGTTACC
TTCGGAAAAAGAGTTGGTAGCTCTTGATCCGGCAAACAAACCACCGCTGGTAGCGGTGGTTTTTTTGTTT
GCAAGCAGCAGATTACGCGCAGAAAAAAAGGATCTCAAGAAGATCCTTTGATCTTTTCTACGGGGTCTGA
CGCTCAGTGGAACGAAAACTCACGTTAAGGGATTTTGGTCATGAGATTATCAAAAAGGATCTTCACCTAG
ATCCTTTTAAATTAAAAATGAAGTTTTAAATCAATCTAAAGTATATATGAGTAAACTTGGTCTGACAGTT
ACCAATGCTTAATCAGTGAGGCACCTATCTCAGCGATCTGTCTATTTCGTTCATCCATAGTTGCCTGACT
CCCCGTCGTGTAGATAACTACGATACGGGAGGGCTTACCATCTGGCCCCAGTGCTGCAATGATACCGCGA
GACCCACGCTCACCGGCTCCAGATTTATCAGCAATAAACCAGCCAGCCGGAAGGGCCGAGCGCAGAAGTG
GTCCTGCAACTTTATCCGCCTCCATCCAGTCTATTAATTGTTGCCGGGAAGCTAGAGTAAGTAGTTCGCC
AGTTAATAGTTTGCGCAACGTTGTTGCCATTGCTACAGGCATCGTGGTGTCACGCTCGTCGTTTGGTATG
GCTTCATTCAGCTCCGGTTCCCAACGATCAAGGCGAGTTACATGATCCCCCATGTTGTGCAAAAAAGCGG
TTAGCTCCTTCGGTCCTCCGATCGTTGTCAGAAGTAAGTTGGCCGCAGTGTTATCACTCATGGTTATGGC
AGCACTGCATAATTCTCTTACTGTCATGCCATCCGTAAGATGCTTTTCTGTGACTGGTGAGTACTCAACC
AAGTCATTCTGAGAATAGTGTATGCGGCGACCGAGTTGCTCTTGCCCGGCGTCAATACGGGATAATACCG
CGCCACATAGCAGAACTTTAAAAGTGCTCATCATTGGAAAACGTTCTTCGGGGCGAAAACTCTCAAGGAT
CTTACCGCTGTTGAGATCCAGTTCGATGTAACCCACTCGTGCACCCAACTGATCTTCAGCATCTTTTACT
TTCACCAGCGTTTCTGGGTGAGCAAAAACAGGAAGGCAAAATGCCGCAAAAAAGGGAATAAGGGCGACAC
GGAAATGTTGAATACTCATACTCTTCCTTTTTCAATATTATTGAAGCATTTATCAGGGTTATTGTCTCAT
GAGCGGATACATATTTGAATGTATTTAGAAAAATAAACAAATAGGGGTTCCGCGCACATTTCCCCGAAAA
GTGCCACCTGGGTCCTTTTCATCACGTGCTATAAAAATAATTATAATTTAAATTTTTTAATATAAATATA
TAAATTAAAAATAGAAAGTAAAAAAAGAAATTAAAGAAAAAATAGTTTTTGTTTTCCGAAGATGTAAAAG
ACTCTAGGGGGATCGCCAACAAATACTACCTTTTATCTTGCTCTTCCTGCTCTCAGGTATTAATGCCGAA
TTGTTTCATCTTGTCTGTGTAGAAGACCACACACGAAAATCCTGTGATTTTACATTTTACTTATCGTTAA
TCGAATGTATATCTATTTAATCTGCTTTTCTTGTCTAATAAATATATATGTAAAGTACGCTTTTTGTTGA
AATTTTTTAAACCTTTGTTTATTTTTTTTTCTTCATTCCGTAACTCTTCTACCTTCTTTATTTACTTTCT
AAAATCCAAATACAAAACATAAAAATAAATAAACACAGAGTAAATTCCCAAATTATTCCATCATTAAAAG
ATACGAGGCGCGTGTAAGTTACAGGCAAGCGATCCGTCCTAAGAAACCATTATTATCATGACATTAACCT
ATAAAAATAGGCGTATCACGAGGCCCTTTCGTC
Features (pLannotate 1.2.2; 20 found; start..end, strand, type, name):
    137..186     +  misc_feature   bom (fragment): basis of mobility region from pBR322
    187..467     +  promoter       TRP1 promoter: S. cerevisiae TRP1
    468..1142    +  CDS            TRP1: phosphoribosylanthranilate isomerase, required for tryptophan biosynthesis; S. cerevisiae TRP1; yeast auxotrophic marker
   1189..1240    +  misc_feature   bom (fragment): basis of mobility region from pBR322
   1241..1696    -  rep_origin     f1 ori (sequence partly withheld): f1 bacteriophage origin of replication; arrow indicates direction of (+) strand synthesis
   1704..1859    -  CDS            lacZα (fragment): LacZα fragment of β-galactosidase; lacZ fragment
   1867..1885    +  promoter       T7 promoter: promoter for bacteriophage T7 RNA polymerase
   1894..1914    -  misc_feature   MCS (fragment): pBluescript multiple cloning site
   2168..4492    +  CDS            HSH155 (fragment): SF3B1_YEAST - Experimental evidence at protein level: Swiss-Prot protein existence level 1. Contacts pre-mRNA on both sides of the branch site early in spliceosome assembly. From Saccharomyces cerevisiae (strain ATCC 204508 / S288c) (Baker's yeast).
   4694..4747    +  CDS            ABZ2 (fragment): PABC_YEAST - Experimental evidence at protein level: Swiss-Prot protein existence level 1. Converts 4-amino-4-deoxychorismate into 4-aminobenzoate (PABA) and pyruvate. From Saccharomyces cerevisiae (strain ATCC 204508 / S288c) (Baker's yeast).
   4765..4783    -  promoter       T3 promoter: promoter for bacteriophage T3 RNA polymerase
   4828..4844    -  protein_bind   lac operator: The lac repressor binds to the lac operator to inhibit transcription in E. coli. This inhibition can be relieved by adding lactose or isopropyl-β-D-thiogalactopyranoside (IPTG). lac repressor encoded by lacI
   4852..4882    -  promoter       lac promoter: promoter for the E. coli lac operon
   4897..4918    -  protein_bind   CAP binding site: CAP binding activates transcription in the presence of cAMP. E. coli catabolite activator protein
   4931..5023    -  CDS            lacI (fragment): lac repressor; lacI; The lac repressor binds to the lac operator to inhibit transcription in E. coli. This inhibition can be relieved by adding lactose or isopropyl-β-D-thiogalactopyranoside (IPTG).
   5206..5794    -  rep_origin     ori: high-copy-number ColE1/pMB1/pBR322/pUC origin of replication
   5965..6825    -  CDS            AmpR: β-lactamase; bla; confers resistance to ampicillin, carbenicillin, and related antibiotics
   6826..6930    -  promoter       AmpR promoter: bla
   6967..7470    +  misc_feature   CEN/ARS: S. cerevisiae CEN6 centromere fused to an autonomously replicating sequence
   7539..35      +  CDS            rop (fragment) (across the origin): Rop protein, which maintains plasmids at low copy number; rop
