>Addgene plasmid #111991 | Hsh155 197-972 | addgene full sequence | sequence record 213684 | Addgene NGS Result
CCATTCAGGCTGCGCAACTGTTGGGAAGGGCGATCGGTGCGGGCCTCTTCGCTATTACGCCAGCTGGCGA
AAGGGGGATGTGCTGCAAGGCGATTAAGTTGGGTAACGCCAGGGTTTTCCCAGTCACGACGTTGTAAAAC
GACGGCCAGTGAGCGCGCGTAATACGACTCACTATAGGGCGAATTGGGTACCGGGCCCCCCCCTCGAGCA
TGTACTTTCCGCCTAACTACCATCACCTGTCTTTATTTATTCCGCTGACAGATATGCACAACCAATTATC
GTCTCTTGAAAGCTTTTTAGACGTGATTGCTGTTATTTGGCACGTTGTTAGTATTTAAGCTTATTCGGGT
TTGCATTGATATTTGCCCGAGCAGAAATCTCCTTCTCGATGAGTTAGAACTGAAACATCTCTTCAATTAC
TTATACATAATAAACATAGAAAGCCAGGACCTGTCATCATGCCAGAAATGATATTTAACCGCTTATTGCC
CATATTACTAGACAGAAGTTTGGAAGACCAGGAAAGACATCTAATGATCAAGACCATAGATCGCGTCCTT
TACCAGCTAGGAGATTTAACAAAACCTTACGTTCACAAAATACTTGTAGTAGCTGCCCCATTGCTAATAG
ATGAAGATCCAATGGTTCGTTCAACAGGCCAGGAGATAATCACCAATCTGTCTACAGTCGCTGGCCTAAA
AACCATTCTAACAGTAATGAGACCTGATATTGAGAATGAGGATGAGTATGTTAGAAATGTAACTTCAAGA
GCGGCGGCTGTGGTGGCAAAAGCCCTTGGTGTTAATCAATTGCTTCCTTTCATCAATGCAGCATGCCACT
CACGGAAGTCTTGGAAAGCAAGGCATACTGGCATAAAAATTGTGCAGCAAATAGGTATACTTTTGGGAAT
AGGTGTCTTGAATCATCTTACTGGGCTGATGAGTTGTATCAAAGACTGCCTAATGGATGATCACGTTCCG
GTGCGAATTGTTACAGCACATACTTTATCAACACTAGCAGAAAATTCTTATCCATATGGTATCGAAGTTT
TCAACGTTGTACTGGAGCCATTATGGAAGGGTATAAGAAGTCATCGTGGTAAAGTGCTATCTTCTTTTTT
AAAAGCTGTTGGATCTATGATCCCATTGATGGACCCAGAGTATGCCGGTTATTATACCACAGAAGCAATG
AGAATAATTAGACGTGAATTCGACTCTCCCGATGATGAAATGAAAAAGACCATTCTTTTAGTATTACAAA
AATGTAGCGCTGTAGAATCCATAACGCCAAAATTTCTGAGAGAAGAAATCGCGCCAGAATTCTTTCAAAA
ATTTTGGGTCAGACGAGTGGCATTGGATAGACCATTAAACAAAGTTGTTACATATACTACTGTTACATTA
GCAAAGAAATTAGGTTGTTCTTATACCATTGATAAATTATTAACACCATTGAGAGATGAAGCTGAGCCGT
TCAGAACAATGGCTGTCCATGCTGTTACTAGAACAGTAAACTTATTAGGGACAGCAGATTTAGATGAGAG
ATTAGAAACGAGGCTTATTGATGCGCTCTTGATAGCATTTCAAGAACAAACAAATAGTGATTCTATAATC
TTTAAAGGGTTTGGGGCAGTGACGGTGTCACTTGACATCCGTATGAAACCGTTTTTAGCACCCATTGTGA
GTACGATTTTAAATCATTTAAAGCATAAAACTCCCTTGGTTCGTCAACATGCAGCAGATCTATGTGCCAT
ACTAATACCAGTCATCAAGAACTGTCACGAATTCGAAATGTTGAATAAATTGAACATTATATTGTATGAA
TCCTTAGGCGAAGTATATCCAGAGGTATTAGGTTCTATAATCAACGCTATGTACTGTATTACTAGCGTAA
TGGATTTGGATAAACTACAACCTCCTATTAATCAAATTTTACCAACCTTAACTCCAATTTTAAGAAACAA
GCATAGAAAAGTCGAAGTAAACACTATCAAATTTGTTGGACTTATTGGTAAATTAGCACCTACCTATGCA
CCTCCTAAAGAATGGATGAGAATATGTTTTGAACTATTAGAACTTTTGAAAAGTACAAATAAAGAAATAA
GAAGATCAGCAAATGCCACGTTTGGATTCATTGCTGAAGCAATTGGACCTCACGATGTTCTTGTTGCGTT
ATTGAACAATTTAAAGGTTCAAGAACGTCAGTTACGTGTATGCACGGCTGTTGCTATCGGTATCGTTGCT
AAAGTGTGTGGTCCTTACAACGTGCTGCCAGTAATCATGAATGAATACACAACACCAGAGACTAATGTTC
AAAACGGTGTTCTCAAGGCCATGTCATTCATGTTTGAGTACATTGGTAACATGTCTAAGGATTACATATA
CTTCATAACACCATTATTAGAAGATGCACTCACCGATAGGGATTTAGTTCATCGTCAGACAGCGTCGAAC
GTAATAACCCACTTAGCTTTAAACTGTTCAGGTACAGGTCACGAAGATGCCTTCATTCATTTAATGAATC
TTCTAATACCCAATATTTTTGAAACTTCACCACATGCTATTATGCGTATTTTAGAAGGTTTGGAGGCACT
GAGTCAAGCTCTTGGCCCTGGACTATTCATGAACTACATATGGGCAGGATTGTTCCATCCAGCGAAGAAT
GTAAGGAAAGCATTTTGGAGGGTGTATAATAACATGTACGTAATGTACCAGGACGCCATGGTACCTTTTT
ACCCCGTTACACCAGACAACAATGAAGAATATATAGAAGAACTGGATTTAGTTCTGTGAATATATATAGA
GCATATAAATAACCACAACTTGTAAGAATATTTTACTTGACACACCTATATCATCACGTCACGATGCCTT
CATAGATTATGATGAAATATAAACAGAACCTGCTATTGGAAAAAAAAGGGCAGGAAAAAATTTTGTGAAA
GTGAGTAAAAGAAAGATGAAGAGCGAGACATGGATAATAAGAAATAGATGTCACTAATGGACAATTGGAA
GACTGATATGGAAAGTTACGATGAAGGAGGAGCTCCAGCTTTTGTTCCCTTTAGTGAGGGTTAATTGCGC
GCTTGGCGTAATCATGGTCATAGCTGTTTCCTGTGTGAAATTGTTATCCGCTCACAATTCCACACAACAT
ACGAGCCGGAAGCATAAAGTGTAAAGCCTGGGGTGCCTAATGAGTGAGCTAACTCACATTAATTGCGTTG
CGCTCACTGCCCGCTTTCCAGTCGGGAAACCTGTCGTGCCAGCTGCATTAATGAATCGGCCAACGCGCGG
GGAGAGGCGGTTTGCGTATTGGGCGCTCTTCCGCTTCCTCGCTCACTGACTCGCTGCGCTCGGTCGTTCG
GCTGCGGCGAGCGGTATCAGCTCACTCAAAGGCGGTAATACGGTTATCCACAGAATCAGGGGATAACGCA
GGAAAGAACATGTGAGCAAAAGGCCAGCAAAAGGCCAGGAACCGTAAAAAGGCCGCGTTGCTGGCGTTTT
TCCATAGGCTCCGCCCCCCTGACGAGCATCACAAAAATCGACGCTCAAGTCAGAGGTGGCGAAACCCGAC
AGGACTATAAAGATACCAGGCGTTTCCCCCTGGAAGCTCCCTCGTGCGCTCTCCTGTTCCGACCCTGCCG
CTTACCGGATACCTGTCCGCCTTTCTCCCTTCGGGAAGCGTGGCGCTTTCTCATAGCTCACGCTGTAGGT
ATCTCAGTTCGGTGTAGGTCGTTCGCTCCAAGCTGGGCTGTGTGCACGAACCCCCCGTTCAGCCCGACCG
CTGCGCCTTATCCGGTAACTATCGTCTTGAGTCCAACCCGGTAAGACACGACTTATCGCCACTGGCAGCA
GCCACTGGTAACAGGATTAGCAGAGCGAGGTATGTAGGCGGTGCTACAGAGTTCTTGAAGTGGTGGCCTA
ACTACGGCTACACTAGAAGAACAGTATTTGGTATCTGCGCTCTGCTGAAGCCAGTTACCTTCGGAAAAAG
AGTTGGTAGCTCTTGATCCGGCAAACAAACCACCGCTGGTAGCGGTGGTTTTTTTGTTTGCAAGCAGCAG
ATTACGCGCAGAAAAAAAGGATCTCAAGAAGATCCTTTGATCTTTTCTACGGGGTCTGACGCTCAGTGGA
ACGAAAACTCACGTTAAGGGATTTTGGTCATGAGATTATCAAAAAGGATCTTCACCTAGATCCTTTTAAA
TTAAAAATGAAGTTTTAAATCAATCTAAAGTATATATGAGTAAACTTGGTCTGACAGTTACCAATGCTTA
ATCAGTGAGGCACCTATCTCAGCGATCTGTCTATTTCGTTCATCCATAGTTGCCTGACTCCCCGTCGTGT
AGATAACTACGATACGGGAGGGCTTACCATCTGGCCCCAGTGCTGCAATGATACCGCGAGACCCACGCTC
ACCGGCTCCAGATTTATCAGCAATAAACCAGCCAGCCGGAAGGGCCGAGCGCAGAAGTGGTCCTGCAACT
TTATCCGCCTCCATCCAGTCTATTAATTGTTGCCGGGAAGCTAGAGTAAGTAGTTCGCCAGTTAATAGTT
TGCGCAACGTTGTTGCCATTGCTACAGGCATCGTGGTGTCACGCTCGTCGTTTGGTATGGCTTCATTCAG
CTCCGGTTCCCAACGATCAAGGCGAGTTACATGATCCCCCATGTTGTGCAAAAAAGCGGTTAGCTCCTTC
GGTCCTCCGATCGTTGTCAGAAGTAAGTTGGCCGCAGTGTTATCACTCATGGTTATGGCAGCACTGCATA
ATTCTCTTACTGTCATGCCATCCGTAAGATGCTTTTCTGTGACTGGTGAGTACTCAACCAAGTCATTCTG
AGAATAGTGTATGCGGCGACCGAGTTGCTCTTGCCCGGCGTCAATACGGGATAATACCGCGCCACATAGC
AGAACTTTAAAAGTGCTCATCATTGGAAAACGTTCTTCGGGGCGAAAACTCTCAAGGATCTTACCGCTGT
TGAGATCCAGTTCGATGTAACCCACTCGTGCACCCAACTGATCTTCAGCATCTTTTACTTTCACCAGCGT
TTCTGGGTGAGCAAAAACAGGAAGGCAAAATGCCGCAAAAAAGGGAATAAGGGCGACACGGAAATGTTGA
ATACTCATACTCTTCCTTTTTCAATATTATTGAAGCATTTATCAGGGTTATTGTCTCATGAGCGGATACA
TATTTGAATGTATTTAGAAAAATAAACAAATAGGGGTTCCGCGCACATTTCCCCGAAAAGTGCCACCTGG
GTCCTTTTCATCACGTGCTATAAAAATAATTATAATTTAAATTTTTTAATATAAATATATAAATTAAAAA
TAGAAAGTAAAAAAAGAAATTAAAGAAAAAATAGTTTTTGTTTTCCGAAGATGTAAAAGACTCTAGGGGG
ATCGCCAACAAATACTACCTTTTATCTTGCTCTTCCTGCTCTCAGGTATTAATGCCGAATTGTTTCATCT
TGTCTGTGTAGAAGACCACACACGAAAATCCTGTGATTTTACATTTTACTTATCGTTAATCGAATGTATA
TCTATTTAATCTGCTTTTCTTGTCTAATAAATATATATGTAAAGTACGCTTTTTGTTGAAATTTTTTAAA
CCTTTGTTTATTTTTTTTTCTTCATTCCGTAACTCTTCTACCTTCTTTATTTACTTTCTAAAATCCAAAT
ACAAAACATAAAAATAAATAAACACAGAGTAAATTCCCAAATTATTCCATCATTAAAAGATACGAGGCGC
GTGTAAGTTACAGGCAAGCGATCCGTCTAAGAAACCATTATTATCATGACATTAACCTATAAAAATAGGC
GTATCACGAGGCCCTTTCGTCTCGCGCGTTTCGGTGATGACGGTGAAAACCTCTGACACATGCAGCTCCC
GGAGACGGTCACAGCTTGTCTGTAAGCGGATGCCGGGAGCAGACAAGCCCGTCAGGGCGCGTCAGCGGGT
GTTGGCGGGTGTCGGGGCTGGCTTAACTATGCGGCATCAGAGCAGATTGTACTGAGAGTGCACCATAGAT
CACGACATTACTATATATATAATATAGGAAGCATTTAATAGAACAGCATCGTAATATATGTGTACTTTGC
AGTTATGACGCCAGATGGCAGTAGTGGAAGATATTCTTTATTGAAAAATAGCTTGTCACCTTACGTACAA
TCTTGATCCGGAGCTTTTCTTTTTTTGCCGATTAAGAATTAATTCGGTCGAAAAAAGAAAAGGAGAGGGC
CAAGAGGGAGGGCATTGGTGACTATTGAGCACGTGAGTATACGTGATTAAGCACACAAAGGCAGCTTGGA
GTATGTCTGTTATTAATTTCACAGGTAGTTCTGGTCCATTGGTGAAAGTTTGCGGCTTGCAGAGCACAGA
GGCCGCAGAATGTGCTCTAGATTCCGATGCTGACTTGCTGGGTATTATATGTGTGCCCAATAGAAAGAGA
ACAATTGACCCGGTTATTGCAAGGAAAATTTCAAGTCTTGTAAAAGCATATAAAAATAGTTCAGGCACTC
CGAAATACTTGGTTGGCGTGTTTCGTAATCAACCTAAGGAGGATGTTTTGGCTCTGGTCAATGATTACGG
CATTGATATCGTCCAACTGCATGGAGATGAGTCGTGGCAAGAATACCAAGAGTTCCTCGGTTTGCCAGTT
ATTAAAAGACTCGTATTTCCAAAAGACTGCAACATACTACTCAGTGCAGCTTCACAGAAACCTCATTCGT
TTATTCCCTTGTTTGATTCAGAAGCAGGTGGGACAGGTGAACTTTTGGATTGGAACTCGATTTCTGACTG
GGTTGGAAGGCAAGAGAGCCCCGAAAGCTTACATTTTATGTTAGCTGGTGGACTGACGCCAGAAAATGTT
GGTGATGCGCTTAGATTAAATGGCGTTATTGGTGTTGATGTAAGCGGAGGTGTGGAGACAAATGGTGTAA
AAGACTCTAACAAAATAGCAAATTTCGTCAAAAATGCTAAGAAATAGGTTATTACTGAGTAGTATTTATT
TAAGTATTGTTTGTGCACTTGCCGATCTATGCGGTGTGAAATACCGCACAGATGCGTAAGGAGAAAATAC
CGCATCAGGAAATTGTAAGCGTTAATATTTTGTTAAAATTCGCGTTAAATTTTTGTTAAATCAGCTCATT
TTTTAACCAATAGGCCGAAATCGGCAAAATCCCTTATAAATCAAAAGAATAGACCGAGATAGGGT
[37 nt withheld, positions 7206-7242]
AAAGAACGTGGACTCCAACGTCAAAGG
[49 nt withheld, positions 7270-7318]
T
[91 nt withheld, positions 7320-7410]
G
[124 nt withheld, positions 7412-7535]
CCATTCG
Features (pLannotate 1.2.2; 19 found; start..end, strand, type, name):
    160..178     +  promoter       T7 promoter: promoter for bacteriophage T7 RNA polymerase
    462..2786    +  CDS            HSH155 (fragment): SF3B1_YEAST - Experimental evidence at protein level: Swiss-Prot protein existence level 1. Contacts pre-mRNA on both sides of the branch site early in spliceosome assembly. From Saccharomyces cerevisiae (strain ATCC 204508 / S288c) (Baker's yeast).
   2988..3041    +  CDS            ABZ2 (fragment): PABC_YEAST - Experimental evidence at protein level: Swiss-Prot protein existence level 1. Converts 4-amino-4-deoxychorismate into 4-aminobenzoate (PABA) and pyruvate. From Saccharomyces cerevisiae (strain ATCC 204508 / S288c) (Baker's yeast).
   3058..3076    -  promoter       T3 promoter: promoter for bacteriophage T3 RNA polymerase
   3121..3137    -  protein_bind   lac operator: The lac repressor binds to the lac operator to inhibit transcription in E. coli. This inhibition can be relieved by adding lactose or isopropyl-β-D-thiogalactopyranoside (IPTG). lac repressor encoded by lacI
   3145..3175    -  promoter       lac promoter: promoter for the E. coli lac operon
   3190..3211    -  protein_bind   CAP binding site: CAP binding activates transcription in the presence of cAMP. E. coli catabolite activator protein
   3224..3316    -  CDS            lacI (fragment): lac repressor; lacI; The lac repressor binds to the lac operator to inhibit transcription in E. coli. This inhibition can be relieved by adding lactose or isopropyl-β-D-thiogalactopyranoside (IPTG).
   3499..4087    -  rep_origin     ori: high-copy-number ColE1/pMB1/pBR322/pUC origin of replication
   4258..5118    -  CDS            AmpR: β-lactamase; bla; confers resistance to ampicillin, carbenicillin, and related antibiotics
   5119..5223    -  promoter       AmpR promoter: bla
   5260..5763    +  misc_feature   CEN/ARS: S. cerevisiae CEN6 centromere fused to an autonomously replicating sequence
   5831..5866    +  CDS            rop (fragment): Rop protein, which maintains plasmids at low copy number; rop
   5968..6017    +  misc_feature   bom (fragment): basis of mobility region from pBR322
   6155..6302    +  promoter       TRP1 promoter: S. cerevisiae TRP1
   6303..6977    +  CDS            TRP1: phosphoribosylanthranilate isomerase, required for tryptophan biosynthesis; S. cerevisiae TRP1; yeast auxotrophic marker
   7028..7079    +  misc_feature   bom (fragment): basis of mobility region from pBR322
   7107..7535    -  rep_origin     f1 ori (sequence partly withheld): f1 bacteriophage origin of replication; arrow indicates direction of (+) strand synthesis
   7539..152     -  CDS            lacZα (fragment) (across the origin): LacZα fragment of β-galactosidase; lacZ fragment
