[The description below was written by a language model from this plasmid's Addgene catalogue record and pLannotate feature annotations shown in this document.]
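Description:
Hsh155 197-972 is a yeast–E. coli shuttle plasmid built on the pRS414 backbone, a low-copy centromeric vector. In S. cerevisiae it is maintained through a CEN6/ARS element and selected by the TRP1 auxotrophic marker, expressed from its own promoter. In bacteria it replicates from a high-copy ColE1/pUC-type origin and is selected with ampicillin resistance (β-lactamase). The backbone also carries an f1 phage origin and the pBluescript-derived cloning region, with remnants of lacZα, the lac promoter/operator, and flanking T7 and T3 promoters.

The insert is an N-terminally truncated version of the budding yeast HSH155 gene, encoding residues 197–972 of the protein. Hsh155 is the yeast counterpart of SF3b1, a spliceosomal factor that contacts the pre-mRNA on both sides of the branch site early in spliceosome assembly. The annotated coding fragment of about 2.3 kb sits in the cloning site in the same orientation as the T7 promoter, preceded by roughly 280 bp of unannotated sequence. It is followed by downstream sequence that includes a short fragment matching ABZ2, which may be flanking yeast genomic DNA carried along with the gene. The record does not name the promoter or terminator that drives expression in yeast, and no epitope tags are annotated.

The two sequence records, a depositor sequence and a sequencing result that differ by three nucleotides in length, show the same set of features in the same arrangement. Judging from the associated publication title, the plasmid was made for functional analysis of Hsh155/SF3b1 interactions with the U2 snRNA/branch site duplex, presumably by testing the truncated protein in yeast.
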