Addgene plasmid #111991: Hsh155 197-972
Purpose: Truncated Hsh155 (aa 197-972)
Depositing lab: Aaron Hoskins. Depositing organization: University of Wisconsin, Madison. Publication: Functional Analysis of Hsh155/SF3b1 Interactions with the U2 snRNA/Branch Site Duplex. Carrocci TJ, Paulson JC, Hoskins AA. RNA. 2018 May 11. pii: rna.065664.118. doi: 10.1261/rna.065664.118. PubMed 29752352.
Backbone
  Vector backbone: pRS414
  Backbone manufacturer: ATCC
  Backbone size w/o insert (bp): 5208
  Total vector size (bp): 7539
  Vector type: Bacterial Expression, Yeast Expression
  Selectable markers: TRP1
Growth in bacteria
  Bacterial resistance: Ampicillin, 100 μg/mL
  Growth temperature: 37°C
  Growth strain: DH5alpha
  Copy number: Unknown
Gene/Insert
  Gene/Insert name: Hsh155 197-972 (alt name: pAAH0959)
  Species: S. cerevisiae (budding yeast)
  Insert size (bp): 2331
  Mutation: 197-972 truncation
Terms and licenses: Academic/Nonprofit Terms; Industry Terms: Not Available to Industry
How to cite: Hsh155 197-972 was a gift from Aaron Hoskins (Addgene plasmid # 111991 ; http://n2t.net/addgene:111991 ; RRID:Addgene_111991)
